Addgene plasmid #36059: pT7-7 asyn S87E
Depositing lab: Hilal Lashuel. Depositing organization: Swiss Federal Institute of Technology (EPFL). Publication: Phosphorylation at S87 is enhanced in synucleinopathies, inhibits alpha-synuclein oligomerization, and influences synuclein-membrane interactions. Paleologou KE, Oueslati A, Shakked G, Rospigliosi CC, Kim HY, Lamberto GR, Fernandez CO, Schmid A, Chegini F, Gai WP, Chiappe D, Moniatte M, Schneider BL, Aebischer P, Eliezer D, Zweckstetter M, Masliah E, Lashuel HA. J Neurosci. 2010 Mar 3;30(9):3184-98. 10.1523/JNEUROSCI.5922-09.2010 PubMed 20203178.
Backbone
  Vector backbone: pT7-7
  Backbone size w/o insert (bp): 2438
  Vector type: Bacterial Expression
Growth in bacteria
  Bacterial resistance: Ampicillin, 100 μg/mL
  Growth temperature: 37°C
  Growth strain: DH5alpha
  Copy number: High Copy
Gene/Insert
  Gene/Insert name: alpha-synuclein S87E
  Species: H. sapiens (human)
  Insert size (bp): 476
  Mutation: S87E
  Entrez Gene: SNCA (a.k.a. NACP, PARK1, PARK4, PD1)
  Promoter: T7
  Cloning method: Restriction Enzyme; 5′ cloning site NdeI (not destroyed); 3′ cloning site HindIII (not destroyed)
  Sequencing primers: 5′ T7; 3′ hGH rev (TAGGACAAGGCTGGTGGGCA)
Terms and licenses: Academic/Nonprofit Terms; Industry Terms: Not Available to Industry
Depositor comments: Lashuel Lab Plasmid #80
How to cite: pT7-7 asyn S87E was a gift from Hilal Lashuel (Addgene plasmid # 36059 ; http://n2t.net/addgene:36059 ; RRID:Addgene_36059)
