[The description below was written by a language model from this plasmid's Addgene catalogue record and pLannotate feature annotations shown in this document.]
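Description:
pT7-7 asyn S87E is a small bacterial expression plasmid (about 2.9 kb in the depositor's full sequence) built on the pT7-7 backbone for producing a mutant form of human alpha-synuclein (SNCA) in E. coli. It replicates from a high-copy ColE1/pMB1-type origin and is selected with ampicillin through a β-lactamase gene driven by its own bla promoter. The annotation also picks up only short remnants of the rop gene and of the tet promoter. These are leftovers of the pBR322-derived ancestry of the backbone rather than functional elements, and the truncated rop is consistent with the high copy number recorded.

The payload is the alpha-synuclein open reading frame, inserted between NdeI and HindIII sites that both remain intact. It sits downstream of a bacteriophage T7 promoter and the efficient ribosome binding site from T7 gene 10, so transcription depends on T7 RNA polymerase supplied by the host, while a standard cloning strain such as DH5alpha serves for propagation. No epitope or purification tag is annotated, and the coding feature is about the length expected for the 140-residue protein, which suggests that untagged protein is made. The insert carries the S87E substitution, replacing serine 87 with glutamate, a change commonly used to mimic constitutive phosphorylation. The associated publication examines how phosphorylation at S87 affects alpha-synuclein oligomerization and membrane interactions in synucleinopathies. This fits use of the plasmid to make recombinant phosphomimetic protein for biochemical and biophysical comparison with the wild-type form.
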