Features (pLannotate 1.2.2; 8 found; start..end, strand, type, name):
     42..902     -  CDS            AmpR: β-lactamase; bla; confers resistance to ampicillin, carbenicillin, and related antibiotics
    903..1007    -  promoter       AmpR promoter: bla
   1223..1811    +  rep_origin     ori: high-copy-number ColE1/pMB1/pBR322/pUC origin of replication
   2251..2288    -  CDS            rop (fragment): Rop protein, which maintains plasmids at low copy number; rop
   2322..2340    +  promoter       T7 promoter: promoter for bacteriophage T7 RNA polymerase
   2372..2394    +  RBS            RBS: efficient ribosome binding site from bacteriophage T7 gene 10 (Olins and Rangwala, 1989)
   2402..2821    +  CDS            SNCA: SYUA_HUMAN - Also known as NACP, PARK1. Experimental evidence at protein level: Swiss-Prot protein existence level 1. Neuronal protein that plays several roles in synaptic activity such as regulation of synaptic vesicle trafficking and subsequent neurotransmitter release. Participates as a monomer in synaptic vesicle exocytosis by enhancing vesicle priming, fusion and dilation of exocytotic fusion pores (PubMed:28288128, PubMed:30404828). Mechanistically, acts by increasing local Ca(2+) release from microdomains which is essential for the enhancement of ATP-induced exocytosis (PubMed:30404828)
   2885..2903    -  promoter       tet promoter (fragment): E. coli promoter for tetracycline efflux protein gene
>Addgene plasmid #36059 | pT7-7 asyn S87E | depositor full sequence | sequence record 44515 | pT7-7 asyn S87E sequence 2914 bps
AAATCAATCTAAAGTATATATGAGTAAACTTGGTCTGACAGTTACCAATGCTTAATCAGTGAGGCACCTA
TCTCAGCGATCTGTCTATTTCGTTCATCCATAGTTGCCTGACTCCCCGTCGTGTAGATAACTACGATACG
GGAGGGCTTACCATCTGGCCCCAGTGCTGCAATGATACCGCGAGACCCACGCTCACCGGCTCCAGATTTA
TCAGCAATAAACCAGCCAGCCGGAAGGGCCGAGCGCAGAAGTGGTCCTGCAACTTTATCCGCCTCCATCC
AGTCTATTAATTGTTGCCGGGAAGCTAGAGTAAGTAGTTCGCCAGTTAATAGTTTGCGCAACGTTGTTGC
CATTGCTACAGGCATCGTGGTGTCACGCTCGTCGTTTGGTATGGCTTCATTCAGCTCCGGTTCCCAACGA
TCAAGGCGAGTTACATGATCCCCCATGTTGTGCAAAAAAGCGGTTAGCTCCTTCGGTCCTCCGATCGTTG
TCAGAAGTAAGTTGGCCGCAGTGTTATCACTCATGGTTATGGCAGCACTGCATAATTCTCTTACTGTCAT
GCCATCCGTAAGATGCTTTTCTGTGACTGGTGAGTACTCAACCAAGTCATTCTGAGAATAGTGTATGCGG
CGACCGAGTTGCTCTTGCCCGGCGTCAACACGGGATAATACCGCGCCACATAGCAGAACTTTAAAAGTGC
TCATCATTGGAAAACGTTCTTCGGGGCGAAAACTCTCAAGGATCTTACCGCTGTTGAGATCCAGTTCGAT
GTAACCCACTCGTGCACCCAACTGATCTTCAGCATCTTTTACTTTCACCAGCGTTTCTGGGTGAGCAAAA
ACAGGAAGGCAAAATGCCGCAAAAAAGGGAATAAGGGCGACACGGAAATGTTGAATACTCATACTCTTCC
TTTTTCAATATTATTGAAGCATTTATCAGGGTTATTGTCTCATGAGCGGATACATATTTGAATGTATTTA
GAAAAATAAACAAATAGGGGTTCCGCGCACATTTCCCCGAAAAGTGCCACCTGACGTCTAAGAAACCATT
ATTATCATGACATTAACCTATAAAAATAGGCGTATCACGAGGCCCTTTCGTCTTCAAGAATTAAAAGGAT
CTAGGTGAAGATCCTTTTTGATAATCTCATGACCAAAATCCCTTAACGTGAGTTTTCGTTCCACTGAGCG
TCAGACCCCGTAGAAAAGATCAAAGGATCTTCTTGAGATCCTTTTTTTCTGCGCGTAATCTGCTGCTTGC
AAACAAAAAAACCACCGCTACCAGCGGTGGTTTGTTTGCCGGATCAAGAGCTACCAACTCTTTTTCCGAA
GGTAACTGGCTTCAGCAGAGCGCAGATACCAAATACTGTCCTTCTAGTGTAGCCGTAGTTAGGCCACCAC
TTCAAGAACTCTGTAGCACCGCCTACATACCTCGCTCTGCTAATCCTGTTACCAGTGGCTGCTGCCAGTG
GCGATAAGTCGTGTCTTACCGGGTTGGACTCAAGACGATAGTTACCGGATAAGGCGCAGCGGTCGGGCTG
AACGGGGGGTTCGTGCACACAGCCCAGCTTGGAGCGAACGACCTACACCGAACTGAGATACCTACAGCGT
GAGCATTGAGAAAGCGCCACGCTTCCCGAAGGGAGAAAGGCGGACAGGTATCCGGTAAGCGGCAGGGTCG
GAACAGGAGAGCGCACGAGGGAGCTTCCAGGGGGAAACGCCTGGTATCTTTATAGTCCTGTCGGGTTTCG
CCACCTCTGACTTGAGCGTCGATTTTTGTGATGCTCGTCAGGGGGGCGGAGCCTATGGAAAAACGCCAGC
AACGCGGCCTTTTTACGGTTCCTGGCCTTTTGCTGGCCTTTTGCTCACATGTTCTTTCCTGCGTTATCCC
CTGATTCTGTGGATAACCGTATTACCGCCTTTGAGTGAGCTGATACCGCTCGCCGCAGCCGAACGACCGA
GCGCAGCGAGTCAGTGAGCGAGGAAGCGGAAGAGCGCCTGATGCGGTATTTTCTCCTTACGCATCTGTGC
GGTATTTCACACCGCATACAGATCTGTATGGTGCACTCTCAGTACAATCTGCTCTGATGCCGCATAGTTA
AGCCAGTATATACACTCCGCTATCGCTACGTGACTGGGTCATGGCTGCGCCCCGACACCCGCCAACACCC
GCTGACGCGCCCTGACGGGCTTGTCTGCTCCCGGCATCCGCTTACAGACAAGCTGTGACCGTCTCCGGGA
GCTGCATGTGTCAGAGGTTTTCACCGTCATCACCGAAACGCGCGAGGCCCAGCGATTCGAACTTCTGATA
GACTTCGAAATTAATACGACTCACTATAGGGAGACCACAACGGTTTCCCTCTAGAAATAATTTTGTTTAA
CTTTAAGAAGGAGATATACATATGGATGTATTCATGAAAGGACTTTCAAAGGCCAAGGAGGGAGTTGTGG
CTGCTGCTGAGAAAACCAAACAGGGTGTGGCAGAAGCAGCAGGAAAGACAAAAGAGGGTGTTCTCTATGT
AGGCTCCAAAACCAAGGAGGGAGTGGTGCATGGTGTGGCAACAGTGGCTGAGAAGACCAAAGAGCAAGTG
ACAAATGTTGGAGGAGCAGTGGTGACGGGTGTGACAGCAGTAGCCCAGAAGACAGTGGAGGGAGCAGGGG
AAATTGCAGCAGCCACTGGCTTTGTCAAAAAGGACCAGTTGGGCAAGAATGAAGAAGGAGCCCCACAGGA
AGGAATTCTGGAAGATATGCCTGTGGATCCTGACAATGAGGCTTATGAAATGCCTTCTGAGGAAGGGTAT
CAAGACTACGAACCTGAAGCCTAAGAAATATCTTTGCTCCCAGTTTCTTGAGATCTGCTGACAGATGTTC
CATCCAAGCTTATCATCGATGATAAGCTGTCAAACATGAGAATT
