>Addgene plasmid #36059 | pT7-7 asyn S87E | addgene partial sequence | sequence record 45251 | T7 5'-TAATACGACTCACTATAGGG-3'
TACTTTAAGAAGGAGATATACATATGGATGTATTCATGAAAGGACTTTCAAAGGCCAAGGAGGGAGTTGT
GGCTGCTGCTGAGAAAACCAAACAGGGTGTGGCAGAAGCAGCAGGAAAGACAAAAGAGGGTGTTCTCTAT
GTAGGCTCCAAAACCAAGGAGGGAGTGGTGCATGGTGTGGCAACAGTGGCTGAGAAGACCAAAGAGCAAG
TGACAAATGTTGGAGGAGCAGTGGTGACGGGTGTGACAGCAGTAGCCCAGAAGACAGTGGAGGGAGCAGG
GGAAATTGCAGCAGCCACTGGCTTTGTCAAAAAGGACCAGTTGGGCAAGAATGAAGAAGGAGCCCCACAG
GAAGGAATTCTGGAAGATATGCCTGTGGATCCTGACAATGAGGCTTATGAAATGCCTTCTGAGGAAGGGT
ATCAAGACTACGAACCTGAAGCCTAAGAAATATCTTTGCTCCCAGTTTCTTGAGATCTGCTGACAGATGT
TCCATCCAAGCTTATCGATGATAAGCTGTCAAACATGAGAATTAAATCAATCTAAAGTATATATGAGTAA
ACTTGGTCTGACAGTTACCAATGCTTAATCAGTGAGGCACCTATCTCAGCGATCTGTCTATTTCGTTCAT
CCATAGTTGCCTGACTCCCCGTCGTGTAGATAACTACGATACGGGAGGGCTTACCATCTGGCCCCAGTGC
TGCAATGATACCGCGAGACCCACGCTCACCGGCTCCAGATTTATCAGCAATAAACCAGCCAGCCGGAAGG
GCCGAGCGCA
